>Addgene plasmid #161257 | pDONR221-SLC2A10_STOP | addgene full sequence | sequence record 479341 | Addgene NGS Result
GACCTACACCGAACTGAGATACCTACAGCGTGAGCTATGAGAAAGCGCCACGCTTCCCGAAGGGAGAAAG
GCGGACAGGTATCCGGTAAGCGGCAGGGTCGGAACAGGAGAGCGCACGAGGGAGCTTCCAGGGGGAAACG
CCTGGTATCTTTATAGTCCTGTCGGGTTTCGCCACCTCTGACTTGAGCGTCGATTTTTGTGATGCTCGTC
AGGGGGGCGGAGCCTATGGAAAAACGCCAGCAACGCGGCCTTTTTACGGTTCCTGGCCTTTTGCTGGCCT
TTTGCTCACATGTTCTTTCCTGCGTTATCCCCTGATTCTGTGGATAACCGTATTACCGCCTTTGAGTGAG
CTGATACCGCTCGCCGCAGCCGAACGACCGAGCGCAGCGAGTCAGTGAGCGAGGAAGCGGAAGAGCGCCC
AATACGCAAACCGCCTCTCCCCGCGCGTTGGCCGATTCATTAATGCAGCTGGCACGACAGGTTTCCCGAC
TGGAAAGCGGGCAGTGAGCGCAACGCAATTAATACGCGTACCGCTAGCCAGGAAGAGTTTGTAGAAACGC
AAAAAGGCCATCCGTCAGGATGGCCTTCTGCTTAGTTTGATGCCTGGCAGTTTATGGCGGGCGTCCTGCC
CGCCACCCTCCGGGCCGTTGCTTCACAACGTTCAAATCCGCTCCCGGCGGATTTGTCCTACTCAGGAGAG
CGTTCACCGACAAACAACAGATAAAACGAAAGGCCCAGTCTTCCGACTGAGCCTTTCGTTTTATTTGATG
CCTGGCAGTTCCCTACTCTCGCGTTAACGCTAGCATGGATGTTTTCCCAGTCACGACGTTGTAAAACGAC
GGCCAGTCTTAAGCTCGGGCCCCAAATAATGATTTTATTTTGACTGATAGTGACCTGTTCGTTGCAACAC
ATTGATGAGCAATGCTTTTTTATAATGCCAACTTTGTACAAAAAAGCAGGCTCCACCATGGGACACTCCC
CACCTGTGCTGCCACTGTGCGCATCCGTGTCTCTGCTGGGAGGACTGACCTTCGGCTACGAGCTGGCCGT
GATCTCTGGCGCCCTGCTGCCACTGCAGCTGGACTTTGGCCTGAGCTGCCTGGAGCAGGAGTTCCTGGTG
GGATCCCTGCTGCTGGGCGCCCTGCTGGCCTCTCTGGTGGGCGGCTTTCTGATCGATTGTTATGGCAGGA
AGCAGGCCATCCTGGGATCCAACCTGGTGCTGCTGGCAGGATCTCTGACCCTGGGACTGGCAGGAAGCCT
GGCATGGCTGGTGCTGGGCCGCGCCGTGGTGGGCTTCGCCATCAGCCTGAGCTCCATGGCCTGCTGTATC
TACGTGTCCGAGCTGGTGGGACCTAGGCAGAGAGGCGTGCTGGTGTCCCTGTATGAGGCCGGCATCACCG
TGGGCATCCTGCTGTCTTACGCCCTGAATTATGCACTGGCAGGAACCCCATGGGGATGGAGGCACATGTT
TGGATGGGCAACAGCACCAGCCGTGCTGCAGAGCCTGTCCCTGCTGTTCCTGCCTGCAGGAACAGACGAG
ACCGCAACACACAAGGATCTGATCCCTCTGCAGGGAGGAGAGGCACCAAAGCTGGGACCTGGCAGGCCAC
GCTACTCCTTTCTGGACCTGTTCCGGGCCAGAGATAACATGAGGGGAAGGACCACAGTGGGACTGGGACT
GGTGCTGTTTCAGCAGCTGACCGGCCAGCCCAACGTGCTGTGCTATGCCTCCACAATCTTTTCTAGCGTG
GGATTCCACGGAGGATCCTCTGCCGTGCTGGCATCTGTGGGACTGGGAGCAGTGAAGGTGGCAGCCACCC
TGACAGCAATGGGACTGGTGGACAGAGCAGGCCGGAGAGCCCTGCTGCTGGCAGGATGCGCCCTGATGGC
CCTGTCTGTGAGCGGAATCGGACTGGTGAGCTTCGCCGTGCCCATGGATAGCGGACCTTCCTGTCTGGCA
GTGCCAAACGCAACCGGACAGACAGGCCTGCCTGGCGACTCCGGCCTGCTGCAGGATAGCTCCCTGCCAC
CCATCCCAAGGACCAATGAGGACCAGAGGGAGCCAATCCTGAGCACCGCCAAGAAGACAAAGCCACACCC
CAGGAGCGGCGATCCCTCCGCCCCTCCACGCCTGGCCCTGTCTAGCGCCCTGCCAGGACCACCTCTGCCA
GCAAGGGGACACGCACTGCTGAGATGGACCGCCCTGCTGTGCCTGATGGTGTTCGTGAGCGCCTTCAGCT
TCGGCTTCGGCCCTGTGACATGGCTGGTGCTGTCTGAGATCTACCCAGTGGAGATCCGGGGCAGAGCCTT
TGCCTTCTGTAACAGCTTTAATTGGGCCGCCAACCTGTTTATCTCCCTGTCTTTCCTGGACCTGATCGGC
ACCATCGGCCTGAGCTGGACATTCCTGCTGTACGGACTGACCGCCGTGCTGGGACTGGGCTTTATCTATC
TGTTCGTGCCCGAGACAAAGGGCCAGAGCCTGGCCGAGATCGATCAGCAGTTCCAGAAGAGGCGCTTTAC
CCTGTCCTTCGGCCACCGGCAGAATTCTACAGGCATCCCTTATAGCAGAATCGAGATCTCCGCCGCCTCT
TAAGACCCAGCTTTCTTGTACAAAGTTGGCATTATAAGAAAGCATTGCTTATCAATTTGTTGCAACGAAC
AGGTCACTATCAGTCAAAATAAAATCATTATTTGCCATCCAGCTGATATCCCCTATAGTGAGTCGTATTA
CATGGTCATAGCTGTTTCCTGGCAGCTCTGGCCCGTGTCTCAAAATCTCTGATGTTACATTGCACAAGAT
AAAAATATATCATCATGAACAATAAAACTGTCTGCTTACATAAACAGTAATACAAGGGGTGTTATGAGCC
ATATTCAACGGGAAACGTCGAGGCCGCGATTAAATTCCAACATGGATGCTGATTTATATGGGTATAAATG
GGCTCGCGATAATGTCGGGCAATCAGGTGCGACAATCTATCGCTTGTATGGGAAGCCCGATGCGCCAGAG
TTGTTTCTGAAACATGGCAAAGGTAGCGTTGCCAATGATGTTACAGATGAGATGGTCAGACTAAACTGGC
TGACGGAATTTATGCCTCTTCCGACCATCAAGCATTTTATCCGTACTCCTGATGATGCATGGTTACTCAC
CACTGCGATCCCCGGAAAAACAGCATTCCAGGTATTAGAAGAATATCCTGATTCAGGTGAAAATATTGTT
GATGCGCTGGCAGTGTTCCTGCGCCGGTTGCATTCGATTCCTGTTTGTAATTGTCCTTTTAACAGCGATC
GCGTATTTCGTCTCGCTCAGGCGCAATCACGAATGAATAACGGTTTGGTTGATGCGAGTGATTTTGATGA
CGAGCGTAATGGCTGGCCTGTTGAACAAGTCTGGAAAGAAATGCATAAACTTTTGCCATTCTCACCGGAT
TCAGTCGTCACTCATGGTGATTTCTCACTTGATAACCTTATTTTTGACGAGGGGAAATTAATAGGTTGTA
TTGATGTTGGACGAGTCGGAATCGCAGACCGATACCAGGATCTTGCCATCCTATGGAACTGCCTCGGTGA
GTTTTCTCCTTCATTACAGAAACGGCTTTTTCAAAAATATGGTATTGATAATCCTGATATGAATAAATTG
CAGTTTCATTTGATGCTCGATGAGTTTTTCTAATCAGAATTGGTTAATTGGTTGTAACACTGGCAGAGCA
TTACGCTGACTTGACGGGACGGCGCAAGCTCATGACCAAAATCCCTTAACGTGAGTTACGCGTCGTTCCA
CTGAGCGTCAGACCCCGTAGAAAAGATCAAAGGATCTTCTTGAGATCCTTTTTTTCTGCGCGTAATCTGC
TGCTTGCAAACAAAAAAACCACCGCTACCAGCGGTGGTTTGTTTGCCGGATCAAGAGCTACCAACTCTTT
TTCCGAAGGTAACTGGCTTCAGCAGAGCGCAGATACCAAATACTGTTCTTCTAGTGTAGCCGTAGTTAGG
CCACCACTTCAAGAACTCTGTAGCACCGCCTACATACCTCGCTCTGCTAATCCTGTTACCAGTGGCTGCT
GCCAGTGGCGATAAGTCGTGTCTTACCGGGTTGGACTCAAGACGATAGTTACCGGATAAGGCGCAGCGGT
CGGGCTGAACGGGGGGTTCGTGCACACAGCCCAGCTTGGAGCGAAC
Features (pLannotate 1.2.2; 10 found; start..end, strand, type, name):
    415..507     +  CDS            lacI (fragment): lac repressor; lacI; The lac repressor binds to the lac operator to inhibit transcription in E. coli. This inhibition can be relieved by adding lactose or isopropyl-β-D-thiogalactopyranoside (IPTG).
    562..589     -  terminator     rrnB T2 terminator: transcription terminator T2 from the E. coli rrnB gene
    721..764     +  terminator     rrnB T1 terminator: Escherichia coli rrnB; transcription terminator T1 from the E. coli rrnB gene
    811..847     -  CDS            lacZα (fragment): LacZα fragment of β-galactosidase; lacZ fragment
    863..962     +  protein_bind   attL1: mutant version of attL; recombination site for the Gateway® LR reaction LR Clonase™
    968..2590    +  CDS            SLC2A10: GTR10_HUMAN - Also known as GLUT10 From Homo sapiens (Human).
   2595..2694    -  protein_bind   attL2: mutant version of attL; recombination site for the Gateway® LR reaction LR Clonase™
   2712..2730    -  promoter       T7 promoter: promoter for bacteriophage T7 RNA polymerase
   2864..3673    +  CDS            KanR: aminoglycoside phosphotransferase; aph(3')-Ia; confers resistance to kanamycin in bacteria or G418 (Geneticin®) in eukaryotes
   3820..232     +  rep_origin     ori (across the origin): high-copy-number ColE1/pMB1/pBR322/pUC origin of replication
