>Addgene plasmid #161257 | pDONR221-SLC2A10_STOP | analyzer sequence | sequence record 312448
CTTTCCTGCGTTATCCCCTGATTCTGTGGATAACCGTATTACCGCCTTTGAGTGAGCTGATACCGCTCGC
CGCAGCCGAACGACCGAGCGCAGCGAGTCAGTGAGCGAGGAAGCGGAAGAGCGCCCAATACGCAAACCGC
CTCTCCCCGCGCGTTGGCCGATTCATTAATGCAGCTGGCACGACAGGTTTCCCGACTGGAAAGCGGGCAG
TGAGCGCAACGCAATTAATACGCGTACCGCTAGCCAGGAAGAGTTTGTAGAAACGCAAAAAGGCCATCCG
TCAGGATGGCCTTCTGCTTAGTTTGATGCCTGGCAGTTTATGGCGGGCGTCCTGCCCGCCACCCTCCGGG
CCGTTGCTTCACAACGTTCAAATCCGCTCCCGGCGGATTTGTCCTACTCAGGAGAGCGTTCACCGACAAA
CAACAGATAAAACGAAAGGCCCAGTCTTCCGACTGAGCCTTTCGTTTTATTTGATGCCTGGCAGTTCCCT
ACTCTCGCGTTAACGCTAGCATGGATGTTTTCCCAGTCACGACGTTGTAAAACGACGGCCAGTCTTAAGC
TCGGGCCCCAAATAATGATTTTATTTTGACTGATAGTGACCTGTTCGTTGCAACACATTGATGAGCAATG
CTTTTTTATAATGCCAACTTTGTACAAAAAAGCAGGCTCCACCATGGGACACTCCCCACCTGTGCTGCCA
CTGTGCGCATCCGTGTCTCTGCTGGGAGGACTGACCTTCGGCTACGAGCTGGCCGTGATCTCTGGCGCCC
TGCTGCCACTGCAGCTGGACTTTGGCCTGAGCTGCCTGGAGCAGGAGTTCCTGGTGGGATCCCTGCTGCT
GGGCGCCCTGCTGGCCTCTCTGGTGGGCGGCTTTCTGATCGATTGTTATGGCAGGAAGCAGGCCATCCTG
GGATCCAACCTGGTGCTGCTGGCAGGATCTCTGACCCTGGGACTGGCAGGAAGCCTGGCATGGCTGGTGC
TGGGCCGCGCCGTGGTGGGCTTCGCCATCAGCCTGAGCTCCATGGCCTGCTGTATCTACGTGTCCGAGCT
GGTGGGACCTAGGCAGAGAGGCGTGCTGGTGTCCCTGTATGAGGCCGGCATCACCGTGGGCATCCTGCTG
TCTTACGCCCTGAATTATGCACTGGCAGGAACCCCATGGGGATGGAGGCACATGTTTGGATGGGCAACAG
CACCAGCCGTGCTGCAGAGCCTGTCCCTGCTGTTCCTGCCTGCAGGAACAGACGAGACCGCAACACACAA
GGATCTGATCCCTCTGCAGGGAGGAGAGGCACCAAAGCTGGGACCTGGCAGGCCACGCTACTCCTTTCTG
GACCTGTTCCGGGCCAGAGATAACATGAGGGGAAGGACCACAGTGGGACTGGGACTGGTGCTGTTTCAGC
AGCTGACCGGCCAGCCCAACGTGCTGTGCTATGCCTCCACAATCTTTTCTAGCGTGGGATTCCACGGAGG
ATCCTCTGCCGTGCTGGCATCTGTGGGACTGGGAGCAGTGAAGGTGGCAGCCACCCTGACAGCAATGGGA
CTGGTGGACAGAGCAGGCCGGAGAGCCCTGCTGCTGGCAGGATGCGCCCTGATGGCCCTGTCTGTGAGCG
GAATCGGACTGGTGAGCTTCGCCGTGCCCATGGATAGCGGACCTTCCTGTCTGGCAGTGCCAAACGCAAC
CGGACAGACAGGCCTGCCTGGCGACTCCGGCCTGCTGCAGGATAGCTCCCTGCCACCCATCCCAAGGACC
AATGAGGACCAGAGGGAGCCAATCCTGAGCACCGCCAAGAAGACAAAGCCACACCCCAGGAGCGGCGATC
CCTCCGCCCCTCCACGCCTGGCCCTGTCTAGCGCCCTGCCAGGACCACCTCTGCCAGCAAGGGGACACGC
ACTGCTGAGATGGACCGCCCTGCTGTGCCTGATGGTGTTCGTGAGCGCCTTCAGCTTCGGCTTCGGCCCT
GTGACATGGCTGGTGCTGTCTGAGATCTACCCAGTGGAGATCCGGGGCAGAGCCTTTGCCTTCTGTAACA
GCTTTAATTGGGCCGCCAACCTGTTTATCTCCCTGTCTTTCCTGGACCTGATCGGCACCATCGGCCTGAG
CTGGACATTCCTGCTGTACGGACTGACCGCCGTGCTGGGACTGGGCTTTATCTATCTGTTCGTGCCCGAG
ACAAAGGGCCAGAGCCTGGCCGAGATCGATCAGCAGTTCCAGAAGAGGCGCTTTACCCTGTCCTTCGGCC
ACCGGCAGAATTCTACAGGCATCCCTTATAGCAGAATCGAGATCTCCGCCGCCTCTTAAGACCCAGCTTT
CTTGTACAAAGTTGGCATTATAAGAAAGCATTGCTTATCAATTTGTTGCAACGAACAGGTCACTATCAGT
CAAAATAAAATCATTATTTGCCATCCAGCTGATATCCCCTATAGTGAGTCGTATTACATGGTCATAGCTG
TTTCCTGGCAGCTCTGGCCCGTGTCTCAAAATCTCTGATGTTACATTGCACAAGATAAAATAATATCATC
ATGAACAATAAAACTGTCTGCTTACATAAACAGTAATACAAGGGGTGTTATGAGCCATATTCAACGGGAA
ACGTCGAGGCCGCGATTAAATTCCAACATGGATGCTGATTTATATGGGTATAAATGGGCTCGCGATAATG
TCGGGCAATCAGGTGCGACAATCTATCGCTTGTATGGGAAGCCCGATGCGCCAGAGTTGTTTCTGAAACA
TGGCAAAGGTAGCGTTGCCAATGATGTTACAGATGAGATGGTCAGACTAAACTGGCTGACGGAATTTATG
CCTCTTCCGACCATCAAGCATTTTATCCGTACTCCTGATGATGCATGGTTACTCACCACTGCGATCCCCG
GAAAAACAGCATTCCAGGTATTAGAAGAATATCCTGATTCAGGTGAAAATATTGTTGATGCGCTGGCAGT
GTTCCTGCGCCGGTTGCATTCGATTCCTGTTTGTAATTGTCCTTTTAACAGCGATCGCGTATTTCGTCTC
GCTCAGGCGCAATCACGAATGAATAACGGTTTGGTTGATGCGAGTGATTTTGATGACGAGCGTAATGGCT
GGCCTGTTGAACAAGTCTGGAAAGAAATGCATAAACTTTTGCCATTCTCACCGGATTCAGTCGTCACTCA
TGGTGATTTCTCACTTGATAACCTTATTTTTGACGAGGGGAAATTAATAGGTTGTATTGATGTTGGACGA
GTCGGAATCGCAGACCGATACCAGGATCTTGCCATCCTATGGAACTGCCTCGGTGAGTTTTCTCCTTCAT
TACAGAAACGGCTTTTTCAAAAATATGGTATTGATAATCCTGATATGAATAAATTGCAGTTTCATTTGAT
GCTCGATGAGTTTTTCTAATCAGAATTGGTTAATTGGTTGTAACACTGGCAGAGCATTACGCTGACTTGA
CGGGACGGCGCAAGCTCATGACCAAAATCCCTTAACGTGAGTTACGCGTCGTTCCACTGAGCGTCAGACC
CCGTAGAAAAGATCAAAGGATCTTCTTGAGATCCTTTTTTTCTGCGCGTAATCTGCTGCTTGCAAACAAA
AAAACCACCGCTACCAGCGGTGGTTTGTTTGCCGGATCAAGAGCTACCAACTCTTTTTCCGAAGGTAACT
GGCTTCAGCAGAGCGCAGATACCAAATACTGTTCTTCTAGTGTAGCCGTAGTTAGGCCACCACTTCAAGA
ACTCTGTAGCACCGCCTACATACCTCGCTCTGCTAATCCTGTTACCAGTGGCTGCTGCCAGTGGCGATAA
GTCGTGTCTTACCGGGTTGGACTCAAGACGATAGTTACCGGATAAGGCGCAGCGGTCGGGCTGAACGGGG
GGTTCGTGCACACAGCCCAGCTTGGAGCGAACGACCTACACCGAACTGAGATACCTACAGCGTGAGCTAT
GAGAAAGCGCCACGCTTCCCGAAGGGAGAAAGGCGGACAGGTATCCGGTAAGCGGCAGGGTCGGAACAGG
AGAGCGCACGAGGGAGCTTCCAGGGGGAAACGCCTGGTATCTTTATAGTCCTGTCGGGTTTCGCCACCTC
TGACTTGAGCGTCGATTTTTGTGATGCTCGTCAGGGGGGCGGAGCCTATGGAAAAACGCCAGCAACGCGG
CCTTTTTACGGTTCCTGGCCTTTTGCTGGCCTTTTGCTCACATGTT
Features (pLannotate 1.2.2; 10 found; start..end, strand, type, name):
    121..213     +  CDS            lacI (fragment): lac repressor; lacI; The lac repressor binds to the lac operator to inhibit transcription in E. coli. This inhibition can be relieved by adding lactose or isopropyl-β-D-thiogalactopyranoside (IPTG).
    268..295     -  terminator     rrnB T2 terminator: transcription terminator T2 from the E. coli rrnB gene
    427..470     +  terminator     rrnB T1 terminator: Escherichia coli rrnB; transcription terminator T1 from the E. coli rrnB gene
    517..553     -  CDS            lacZα (fragment): LacZα fragment of β-galactosidase; lacZ fragment
    569..668     +  protein_bind   attL1: mutant version of attL; recombination site for the Gateway® LR reaction LR Clonase™
    674..2296    +  CDS            SLC2A10: GTR10_HUMAN - Also known as GLUT10 From Homo sapiens (Human).
   2301..2400    -  protein_bind   attL2: mutant version of attL; recombination site for the Gateway® LR reaction LR Clonase™
   2418..2436    -  promoter       T7 promoter: promoter for bacteriophage T7 RNA polymerase
   2570..3379    +  CDS            KanR: aminoglycoside phosphotransferase; aph(3')-Ia; confers resistance to kanamycin in bacteria or G418 (Geneticin®) in eukaryotes
   3526..4114    +  rep_origin     ori: high-copy-number ColE1/pMB1/pBR322/pUC origin of replication
