[The description below was written by a language model from this plasmid's Addgene catalogue record and pLannotate feature annotations shown in this document.]
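Description:
pDONR221-SLC2A10_STOP is a Gateway entry clone built on the pDONR221 backbone, carrying a codon-optimized open reading frame for human SLC2A10, the facilitative glucose transporter family member also known as GLUT10. The plasmid is about 4.2 kb and is maintained in E. coli at high copy through a ColE1/pUC-type origin, with selection by a kanamycin resistance gene (aminoglycoside phosphotransferase). Two sequence records are annotated; they are the same length, show the same ten features in the same order and differ only in where the circular numbering starts.

The roughly 1.6 kb ORF sits between attL1 and attL2, the recombination sites generated when an insert is captured in a donor vector and the substrates for the LR Clonase reaction that moves the insert directionally into any attR-containing destination vector. rrnB T1 and T2 terminators lie upstream of attL1 and insulate the insert from read-through transcription from the backbone. A T7 promoter lies just outside attL2, pointing back toward the insert, and the short lacI and lacZα fragments are backbone remnants with no functional role.

Although the catalogue lists the vector type as mammalian expression, no eukaryotic promoter or polyadenylation signal is annotated, so expression depends on transfer into a suitable destination vector. Because this version retains a stop codon at the end of the ORF, it yields untagged protein or N-terminal fusions rather than C-terminal ones; a companion clone without the stop codon exists for the latter. The construct belongs to a consortium collection of solute carrier (SLC) transporter clones intended for subcloning into custom expression vectors.
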