Addgene plasmid #161257: pDONR221-SLC2A10_STOP
Purpose: Gateway entry clone with codon-optimized ORF sequence for subcloning into custom expression vectors. Contains a STOP codon at the end of the codon-optimized ORF sequence.
Depositing lab: RESOLUTE Consortium & Giulio Superti-Furga. Depositing organization: CeMM Research Center for Molecular Medicine. Publication: The RESOLUTE consortium: unlocking SLC transporters for drug discovery. Superti-Furga G, Lackner D, Wiedmer T, Ingles-Prieto A, Barbosa B, Girardi E, Goldmann U, Gurtl B, Klavins K, Klimek C, Lindinger S, Lineiro-Retes E, Muller AC, Onstein S, Redinger G, Reil D, Sedlyarov V, Wolf G, Crawford M, Everley R, ... Steppan CM. Nat Rev Drug Discov. 2020 Jul;19(7):429-430. doi: 10.1038/d41573-020-00056-6. PubMed 32265506.
Backbone
  Vector backbone: pDONR221
  Backbone manufacturer: ThermoFisher Scientific
  Backbone size w/o insert (bp): 2550
  Vector type: Mammalian Expression
Growth in bacteria
  Bacterial resistance: Kanamycin, 50 μg/mL
  Growth temperature: 37°C
  Growth strain: NEB Stable
  Copy number: High Copy
Gene/Insert
  Gene/Insert name: SLC2A10 (alt name: GLUT10)
  Species: H. sapiens (human)
  Insert size (bp): 1626
  Entrez Gene: SLC2A10 (a.k.a. ATS, GLUT10)
  Cloning method: Gateway Cloning
  Sequencing primers: 5′ M13-fwd; 3′ M13-rev
Terms and licenses: Academic/Nonprofit Terms; Industry Terms
Depositor comments: This plasmid contains a STOP codon at the end of the codon-optimized ORF. For the version of this plasmid that does not contain a STOP codon, please see Addgene plasmid 132091 For more information on the full Resolute plasmid collection, please see www.addgene.org/depositor-collections/re-solute/. Please provide your feedback on this plasmid to the RESOLUTE consortium by filling out their RESOLUTE repository feedback form: https://forms.office.com/Pages/ResponsePage.aspx?id=0e05yklzmkS7rjFGQL4N7z4feCLQvEJAmVcOCM_u885UN1JJRko0Ukg4TVQwNTZLOUxPQVJWT1NHUCQlQCN0PWcu
How to cite: pDONR221-SLC2A10_STOP was a gift from RESOLUTE Consortium & Giulio Superti-Furga (Addgene plasmid # 161257 ; http://n2t.net/addgene:161257 ; RRID:Addgene_161257)
