>Addgene plasmid #161257 | pDONR221-SLC2A10_STOP | depositor partial sequence | sequence record 312449 | Codon-optimized ORF of SLC2A10
ATGGGACACTCCCCACCTGTGCTGCCACTGTGCGCATCCGTGTCTCTGCTGGGAGGACTGACCTTCGGCT
ACGAGCTGGCCGTGATCTCTGGCGCCCTGCTGCCACTGCAGCTGGACTTTGGCCTGAGCTGCCTGGAGCA
GGAGTTCCTGGTGGGATCCCTGCTGCTGGGCGCCCTGCTGGCCTCTCTGGTGGGCGGCTTTCTGATCGAT
TGTTATGGCAGGAAGCAGGCCATCCTGGGATCCAACCTGGTGCTGCTGGCAGGATCTCTGACCCTGGGAC
TGGCAGGAAGCCTGGCATGGCTGGTGCTGGGCCGCGCCGTGGTGGGCTTCGCCATCAGCCTGAGCTCCAT
GGCCTGCTGTATCTACGTGTCCGAGCTGGTGGGACCTAGGCAGAGAGGCGTGCTGGTGTCCCTGTATGAG
GCCGGCATCACCGTGGGCATCCTGCTGTCTTACGCCCTGAATTATGCACTGGCAGGAACCCCATGGGGAT
GGAGGCACATGTTTGGATGGGCAACAGCACCAGCCGTGCTGCAGAGCCTGTCCCTGCTGTTCCTGCCTGC
AGGAACAGACGAGACCGCAACACACAAGGATCTGATCCCTCTGCAGGGAGGAGAGGCACCAAAGCTGGGA
CCTGGCAGGCCACGCTACTCCTTTCTGGACCTGTTCCGGGCCAGAGATAACATGAGGGGAAGGACCACAG
TGGGACTGGGACTGGTGCTGTTTCAGCAGCTGACCGGCCAGCCCAACGTGCTGTGCTATGCCTCCACAAT
CTTTTCTAGCGTGGGATTCCACGGAGGATCCTCTGCCGTGCTGGCATCTGTGGGACTGGGAGCAGTGAAG
GTGGCAGCCACCCTGACAGCAATGGGACTGGTGGACAGAGCAGGCCGGAGAGCCCTGCTGCTGGCAGGAT
GCGCCCTGATGGCCCTGTCTGTGAGCGGAATCGGACTGGTGAGCTTCGCCGTGCCCATGGATAGCGGACC
TTCCTGTCTGGCAGTGCCAAACGCAACCGGACAGACAGGCCTGCCTGGCGACTCCGGCCTGCTGCAGGAT
AGCTCCCTGCCACCCATCCCAAGGACCAATGAGGACCAGAGGGAGCCAATCCTGAGCACCGCCAAGAAGA
CAAAGCCACACCCCAGGAGCGGCGATCCCTCCGCCCCTCCACGCCTGGCCCTGTCTAGCGCCCTGCCAGG
ACCACCTCTGCCAGCAAGGGGACACGCACTGCTGAGATGGACCGCCCTGCTGTGCCTGATGGTGTTCGTG
AGCGCCTTCAGCTTCGGCTTCGGCCCTGTGACATGGCTGGTGCTGTCTGAGATCTACCCAGTGGAGATCC
GGGGCAGAGCCTTTGCCTTCTGTAACAGCTTTAATTGGGCCGCCAACCTGTTTATCTCCCTGTCTTTCCT
GGACCTGATCGGCACCATCGGCCTGAGCTGGACATTCCTGCTGTACGGACTGACCGCCGTGCTGGGACTG
GGCTTTATCTATCTGTTCGTGCCCGAGACAAAGGGCCAGAGCCTGGCCGAGATCGATCAGCAGTTCCAGA
AGAGGCGCTTTACCCTGTCCTTCGGCCACCGGCAGAATTCTACAGGCATCCCTTATAGCAGAATCGAGAT
CTCCGCCGCCTCTTAA
